Addgene plasmid #64083: pGL3-Cp110-3'UTR
Purpose: Luciferase assay
Depositing lab: Lin He. Depositing organization: University of California, Berkeley. Publication: miR-34/449 miRNAs are required for motile ciliogenesis by repressing cp110. Song R, Walentek P, Sponer N, Klimke A, Lee JS, Dixon G, Harland R, Wan Y, Lishko P, Lize M, Kessel M, He L. Nature. 2014 Jun 5;510(7503):115-20. doi: 10.1038/nature13413. PubMed 24899310.
Backbone
  Vector backbone: pGL3-Control
  Backbone manufacturer: Promega
  Backbone size w/o insert (bp): 5200
  Total vector size (bp): 6000
  Vector type: Mammalian Expression
Growth in bacteria
  Bacterial resistance: Ampicillin, 100 μg/mL
  Growth temperature: 37°C
  Growth strain: DH5alpha
  Copy number: High Copy
Gene/Insert
  Gene/Insert name: Ccp110 (centriolar coiled coil protein 110) (alt name: Cp110)
  Species: M. musculus (mouse)
  Insert size (bp): 822
  GenBank ID: NM_182995
  Entrez Gene: Ccp110 (a.k.a. 6330503K22Rik, AA415922, AI427129, AW557948, CP11, CP110, cep110)
  Cloning method: Restriction Enzyme; 5′ cloning site GGCCGGCC (unknown if destroyed); 3′ cloning site GGCCGGCC (unknown if destroyed)
  Sequencing primers: 5′ AAGGCCGGCCGAAGACAGCACTCACTGGGA; 3′ GTGGCCGGCCTTCTCTGAGATCCGGATTGC
Terms and licenses: Academic/Nonprofit Terms; Industry Terms: Not Available to Industry
How to cite: pGL3-Cp110-3'UTR was a gift from Lin He (Addgene plasmid # 64083 ; http://n2t.net/addgene:64083 ; RRID:Addgene_64083)
