[The description below was written by a language model from this plasmid's Addgene catalogue record.]
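Description:
pGL3-Cp110-3'UTR is a mammalian reporter plasmid built on the Promega pGL3-Control backbone, a firefly luciferase vector in which the luc+ reporter is constitutively driven by SV40 promoter and enhancer elements. It is propagated in E. coli as a high-copy plasmid under ampicillin selection. The record gives a backbone of about 5.2 kb and a total size of roughly 6 kb. No feature table accompanies the entry, so the exact arrangement of elements is inferred from the named backbone rather than from annotation.

The insert is an 822 bp fragment from mouse Ccp110 (centriolar coiled coil protein 110, also called Cp110), which the plasmid name identifies as 3'UTR sequence. It was introduced by restriction cloning using the same eight-base recognition site at both ends. Because a single site was used, cloning was not directional, and the record does not state the insert's orientation or whether the sites were preserved. The precise insertion position is also not stated, although the construct's name and purpose imply placement downstream of the luciferase coding sequence, so that the Cp110 sequence becomes part of the reporter transcript's 3' untranslated region.

In this configuration, luciferase output reports on post-transcriptional regulation acting through the Cp110 3'UTR, since factors that bind the UTR and reduce mRNA stability or translation lower the luminescent signal. The stated purpose is luciferase assays, and the associated study concerns repression of cp110 by miR-34/449 family microRNAs during motile ciliogenesis. This is consistent with use as a microRNA target validation reporter in transfected mammalian cells.
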