>Addgene plasmid #64083 | pGL3-Cp110-3'UTR | depositor partial sequence | sequence record 107185 | Cp110 3'UTR (Insert)
GAAGACAGCACTCACTGGGATGAAGCAGGGAGCAGGGCTGCCGCCACCCACATTCCACTCTAGTTGGGGC
TTGTGACTTAGCCCTGGACTCTGTTTCTGCAGGCAAGGGACAGCGAGGGCTGAGCATTGGCCTGTATAAT
CTGGTCAGCTTGGACAATTCCTGCCTCATTTCCTATTAATGTTAGTTTGGATAAAAATAATTAGCATTTA
GTAATTGCCTTGTTTCTGAGTTTAGCCTATATAAACATACTATATGTGCCCAGAGGTCTACAGTCACCCT
TTTTTATAAACATAAAAAGACATCTAGACTTATTTTTACAAATTATTGGAAAGATATCATCAATCGTAAA
TTAGCCCTAAAACCTAAATTTCATTCATGAAATTTTTTTCTAATTTTAAACACCCAGAATCCCATGTCCT
TTGACTTGCAGTGTAGCTATCTAGAATGAAACACTTGCCTTGCTAATCCCAAGTAAGAAGTGACTGGGTG
GGGGGTTGCGGGGAGGGGTCTTGGTTTTGGGTAGAAGCACACATTCCTGCAGACAGCTAGTTGTTTTATA
GAAATGTTAGGTTTCATGTGTGTTACTATTAGGTATATATAGGCTAGATTGTGCCCACTATCCTGGAAGG
TGGCAAGTTTAGAGACGATAGCACAATTTTCATGAACATAGCACTGGGGCATGCACTGTGATGGGGCAGT
GGAGCGCATGCGGCTAGTTCTAGTTAGTCTATATTGTTTGTTTTTTCAGTCTTCTTTTTCTAGCATGCTT
TACATAGGAGAGAATAAAGGGCTATTTAATAAGCAATCCGGATCTCAGAGAA
