>Addgene plasmid #64083 | pGL3-Cp110-3'UTR | addgene partial sequence | sequence record 115784 | LucNRev 5'-CCTTATGCAGTTGCTCTCC-3'
TGGCGCCGGGCCTTTCTTTATGTTTTTGGCGTCTTCCATGGTGGCTTTACCAACAGTACCGGAATGCCAA
GCTTTTTGCAAAAGCCTAGGCCTCCAAAAAAGCCTCCTCACTACTTCTGGAATAGCTCAGAGGCCGAGGC
GGCCTCGGCCTCTGCATAAATAAAAAAAATTAGTCAGCGATGGGGCGGAGAATGGGCGGAACTGGGCGGA
GTTAGGGGCGGGATGGGCGGAGTTAGGGGCGGGACTATGGTTGCTGACTAATTGAGATGCAGATCGCAGA
TCTCGAGCCCGGGCTAGCACGCGTAAGAGCTCGGTACCTATCGATAGAGAAATGTTCTGGCACCTGCACT
TGCACTGGGGACAGCCTATTTTGCTAGTTTGTTTTGTTTCGTTTTGTTTTGATGGAGAGCGTATGTTAGT
ACTATCGATTCACACAAAAAACCAACACACAGATGTAATGAAAATAAAGATATTTTATTGCGGCCGCTCC
AAGTACCTCCCGTACCTTAATATTACTTACTTATCATGGTAGCTTGGGCTGGCGTAATAGCGAAGAGGCC
CGCACCGATCGCCCTTCCCAACAGTTGCGCAGCCTGA
