>Addgene plasmid #64083 | pGL3-Cp110-3'UTR | addgene partial sequence | sequence record 115785 | RVprimer3 5'-CTAGCAAAATAGGCTGTCCC-3'
TTCTCTATCGATAGGTACCGAGCTCTTACGCGTGCTAGCCCGGGCTCGAGATCTGCGATCTGCATCTCAA
TTAGTCAGCAACCATAGTCCCGCCCCTAACTCCGCCCATCCCGCCCCTAACTCCGCCCAGTTCCGCCCAT
TCTCCGCCCCATCGCTGACTAATTTTTTTTATTTATGCAGAGGCCGAGGCCGCCTCGGCCTCTGAGCTAT
TCCAGAAGTAGTGAGGAGGCTTTTTTGGAGGCCTAGGCTTTTGCAAAAAGCTTGGCATTCCGGTACTGTT
GGTAAAGCCACCATGGAAGACGCCAAAAACATAAAGAAAGGCCCGGCGCCATTCTATCCGCTGGAAGATG
GAACCGCTGGAGAGCAACTGCATAAGGCTATGAAGAGATACGCCCTGGTTCCTGGAACAATTGCTTTTAC
AGATGCACATATCGAGGTGGACATCACTTACGCTGAGTACTTCGAAATGTCCGTTCGGTTGGCAGAAGCT
ATGAAACGATATGGGCTGAATACAAATCACAGAATCGTCGTATGCAGTGAAAACTCTCTTCAATTCTTTA
TGCCGGTGTTGGGCGCGTTATTTATCGGAGTTGCAGTTGCGCCCGCGAACGACATTTATAATGAACGTGA
ATTGCTCAACAGTATGGGCATTTCGCAGCCTACCGTGGTGTTCGTTTCCAAAAAGGGGTTGCAAAAAATT
TTGAACGTGCAAAAAAAGCTCCCAATCATCCAAAAAATTATTATCATGGATTCTAAAACGGATTACCAGG
GATTTCAGTCGATGTACACGTTCGTCACATCTCATCTACCTCCCGG
