>Addgene plasmid #64083 | pGL3-Cp110-3'UTR | addgene partial sequence | sequence record 116570 | Luc-F 5'-CAGTCAAGTAACAACCGCGA-3'
CCGAAAGGTCTTACCGGAAAACTCGACGCAAGAAAAATCAGAGAGATCCTCATAAAGGCCAAGAAGGGCG
GAAAGATCGCCGTGTAATTCTAGAGTCGGGGCGGCCGGCCGAAGACAGCACTCACTGGGATGAAGCAGGG
AGCAGGGCTGCCGCCACCCACATTCCACTCTAGTTGGGGCTTGTGACTTAGCCCTGGACTCTGTTTCTGC
AGGCAAGGGACAGCGAGGGCTGAGCATTGGCCTGTATAATCTGGTCAGCTTGGACAATTCCTGCCTCATT
TCCTATTAATGTTAGTTTGGATAAAAATAATTAGCATTTAGTAATTGCCTTGTTTCTGAGTTTAGCCTAT
ATAAACATACTATATGTGCCCAGAGGTCTACAGTCACCCTTTTTTATAAACATAAAAAGACATCTAGACT
TATTTTTACAAATTATTGGAAAGATATCATCAATCGTAAATTAGCCCTAAAACCTAAATTTCATTCATGA
AATTTTTTTCTAATTTTAAACACCCAGAATCCCATGTCCTTTGACTTGCAGTGTAGCTATCTAGAATGAA
ACACTTGCCTTGCTAATCCCAAGTAAGAAGTGACTGGGTGGGGGGTTGCGGGGAGGGGTCTTGGTTTTGG
GTAGAAGCACACATTCCTGCAGACAGCTAGTTGTTTTATAGAAATGTTAGGTTTCATGTGTGTTACTATT
AGGTATATATAGGCTAGATTGTGCCCACTATCCTGGAAGGTGGCAAGTTTAGAGACGATAGCACAATTTT
CATGAACATAGCACTGGGGCATGCACTGTGATGGGGCAGTGGAGCGCATGCGGCTAGTTC
